Addgene plasmid #120946: P35m
Purpose: MoClo golden gate assembly AB part for pLbda-CasRQi (strong lambda promoter with downstream dCas binding site for Qi-lab gRNA (UC16m); gRNA sequence taken from DOI: 10.1016/j.cell.2013.02.022).
Depositing lab: Richard Murray.
Backbone
  Vector backbone: DVA
  Backbone size w/o insert (bp): 2100
  Vector type: Synthetic Biology
Growth in bacteria
  Bacterial resistance: Ampicillin, 100 μg/mL
  Growth temperature: 30°C
  Growth strain: KL740
  Copy number: High Copy
Gene/Insert
  Gene/Insert name: pLbda-CasRQi
  Species: Synthetic
  Insert size (bp): 99
  Cloning method: Gibson Cloning
  Sequencing primers: 5′ AAATAGGCGTATCACGAGGCA; 3′ TTACCGCCTTTGAGTGAGCTG
Terms and licenses: Academic/Nonprofit Terms; Industry Terms: Not Available to Industry
Depositor comments: Very strong promoter! To avoid mutations, grow this plasmid in KL740 E. coli, or another strain containing lambda cI. If in KL740, grow at 30degreesC. Please see Supplemental Documents for annotated Genbank file.
How to cite: P35m was a gift from Richard Murray (Addgene plasmid # 120946 ; http://n2t.net/addgene:120946 ; RRID:Addgene_120946)
