[The description below was written by a language model from this plasmid's Addgene catalogue record and pLannotate feature annotations shown in this document.]
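Description:
P35m is a small, high-copy synthetic-biology part plasmid built on the DVA backbone (about 2.1 kb) for MoClo Golden Gate assembly in E. coli. It is maintained by a ColE1/pUC-type origin of replication and selected with ampicillin through a β-lactamase gene driven by its native bla promoter. The sequenced record of roughly 2.2 kb also shows BioBrick prefix and suffix sequences flanking the cloning region, a putative bacterial terminator just upstream of the prefix, and a very short fragment annotated as mRFP1. That fragment is only a couple of dozen bases long and is probably a remnant of the backbone or a chance match, not a functional reporter.

The payload is a 99 bp synthetic insert, pLbda-CasRQi, which occupies the "AB" position in the MoClo assembly scheme, the slot used here for a promoter part. It consists of a strong lambda phage promoter followed by a downstream binding site for dCas9 that matches a previously published guide RNA, referred to in the record as UC16m. Placing the target site downstream of the promoter allows guide-programmed dCas9 to block transcription, giving a CRISPRi-repressible promoter for building genetic circuits. The automated feature table does not annotate the promoter or the dCas target site, so their exact positions are not given in this record, although the depositor notes that an annotated file exists.

Because the promoter is very strong, the depositor warns that it is prone to accumulating mutations. The plasmid is therefore propagated in a host expressing the lambda cI repressor, such as strain KL740 at reduced temperature, which keeps the promoter silenced during propagation.
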