Features (pLannotate 1.2.2; 7 found; start..end, strand, type, name):
     41..63      +  CDS            mRFP1 (fragment): monomeric derivative of DsRed (Campbell et al., 2002)
     75..95      +  misc_feature   BioBrick suffix: universal suffix for all parts
    272..860     -  rep_origin     ori: high-copy-number ColE1/pMB1/pBR322/pUC origin of replication
   1031..1891    -  CDS            AmpR: β-lactamase; bla; confers resistance to ampicillin, carbenicillin, and related antibiotics
   1892..1996    -  promoter       AmpR promoter: bla
   2086..2129    -  terminator     bacterial terminator: putative bacterial transcription terminator
   2132..2153    +  misc_feature   BioBrick prefix: BioBrick prefix for parts that do not start with "ATG"
>Addgene plasmid #120946 | P35m | addgene full sequence | sequence record 235948 | Addgene NGS Result
CTCTGGCGGTGATAATGATGGAGTCCAGACACCGGCTTTCCCCAGACCGCTAAACTGAAAGTTTACTAGA
GACCTACTAGTAGCGGCCGCTGCAGGCTTCCTCGCTCACTGACTCGCTGCGCTCGGTCGTTCGGCTGCGG
CGAGCGGTATCAGCTCACTCAAAGGCGGTAATACGGTTATCCACAGAATCAGGGGATAACGCAGGAAAGA
ACATGTGAGCAAAAGGCCAGCAAAAGGCCAGGAACCGTAAAAAGGCCGCGTTGCTGGCGTTTTTCCACAG
GCTCCGCCCCCCTGACGAGCATCACAAAAATCGACGCTCAAGTCAGAGGTGGCGAAACCCGACAGGACTA
TAAAGATACCAGGCGTTTCCCCCTGGAAGCTCCCTCGTGCGCTCTCCTGTTCCGACCCTGCCGCTTACCG
GATACCTGTCCGCCTTTCTCCCTTCGGGAAGCGTGGCGCTTTCTCATAGCTCACGCTGTAGGTATCTCAG
TTCGGTGTAGGTCGTTCGCTCCAAGCTGGGCTGTGTGCACGAACCCCCCGTTCAGCCCGACCGCTGCGCC
TTATCCGGTAACTATCGTCTTGAGTCCAACCCGGTAAGACACGACTTATCGCCACTGGCAGCAGCCACTG
GTAACAGGATTAGCAGAGCGAGGTATGTAGGCGGTGCTACAGAGTTCTTGAAGTGGTGGCCTAACTACGG
CTACACTAGAAGAACAGTATTTGGTATCTGCGCTCTGCTGAAGCCAGTTACCTTCGGAAAAAGAGTTGGT
AGCTCTTGATCCGGCAAACAAACCACCGCTGGTAGCGGTGGTTTTTTTGTTTGCAAGCAGCAGATTACGC
GCAGAAAAAAAGGATCTCAAGAAGATCCTTTGATCTTTTCTACGGGGTCTGACGCTCAGTGGAACGAAAA
CTCACGTTAAGGGATTTTGGTCATGAGATTATCAAAAAGGATCTTCACCTAGATCCTTTTAAATTAAAAA
TGAAGTTTTAAATCAATCTAAAGTATATATGAGTAAACTTGGTCTGACAGTTACCAATGCTTAATCAGTG
AGGCACCTATCTCAGCGATCTGTCTATTTCGTTCATCCATAGTTGCCTGACTCCCCGTCGTGTAGATAAC
TACGATACGGGAGGGCTTACCATCTGGCCCCAGTGCTGCAATGATACCGCGCGACCCACGCTCACCGGCT
CCAGATTTATCAGCAATAAACCAGCCAGCCGGAAGGGCCGAGCGCAGAAGTGGTCCTGCAACTTTATCCG
CCTCCATCCAGTCTATTAATTGTTGCCGGGAAGCTAGAGTAAGTAGTTCGCCAGTTAATAGTTTGCGCAA
CGTTGTTGCCATTGCTACAGGCATCGTGGTGTCACGCTCGTCGTTTGGTATGGCTTCATTCAGCTCCGGT
TCCCAACGATCAAGGCGAGTTACATGATCCCCCATGTTGTGCAAAAAAGCGGTTAGCTCCTTCGGTCCTC
CGATCGTTGTCAGAAGTAAGTTGGCCGCAGTGTTATCACTCATGGTTATGGCAGCACTGCATAATTCTCT
TACTGTCATGCCATCCGTAAGATGCTTTTCTGTGACTGGTGAGTACTCAACCAAGTCATTCTGAGAATAG
TGTATGCGGCGACCGAGTTGCTCTTGCCCGGCGTCAATACGGGATAATACCGCGCCACATAGCAGAACTT
TAAAAGTGCTCATCATTGGAAAACGTTCTTCGGGGCGAAAACTCTCAAGGATCTTACCGCTGTTGAGATC
CAGTTCGATGTAACCCACTCGTGCACCCAACTGATCTTCAGCATCTTTTACTTTCACCAGCGTTTCTGGG
TGAGCAAAAACAGGAAGGCAAAATGCCGCAAAAAAGGGAATAAGGGCGACACGGAAATGTTGAATACTCA
TACTCTTCCTTTTTCAATATTATTGAAGCATTTATCAGGGTTATTGTCTCATGAGCGGATACATATTTGA
ATGTATTTAGAAAAATAAACAAATAGGGGTTCCGCGCACATTTCCCCGAAAAGTGCCACCTGACGTCTAA
GAAACCATTATTATCATGACATTAACCTATAAAAATAGGCGTATCACGAGGCAGAATTTCAGATAAAAAA
AATCCTTAGCTTTCGCTAAGGATGATTTCTGGAATTCGCGGCCGCTTCTAGAGACTAGTGGGTCTCAGGA
GCTAACACCGTGCGTGTTGACTATTTTAC
