>Addgene plasmid #120946 | P35m | depositor partial sequence | sequence record 229946 | insert sequence
GGAGCTAACACCGTGCGTGTTGACTATTTTACCTCTGGCGGTGATAATGATGGAGTCCAGACACCGGCTT
TCCCCAGACCGCTAAACTGAAAGTTTACT
